>Addgene plasmid #23429 | pDONR223-CDC2L6 | depositor partial sequence | sequence record 10935 | Author sequence, M13pUC-fwd
CTAGGATTTTATTTTGACTGATAGTGACCTGTTCGTTGCAACAAATTGATGAGCAATGCTTTTTTATAAT
GCCAACTTTGTACAAAAAAGTTGGCACCATGGATTATGATTTCAAGGCGAAGCTGGCGGCGGAGCGGGAG
CGGGTGGAGGATTTGTTTGAGTACGAAGGGTGCAAAGTGGGACGCGGCACCTACGGTCACGTCTACAAGG
CGAGGCGGAAAGATGGATTCCAGGAGGGCTTCGTGTATGGACCTCAAGCGTTGGAGGTAGCAGACTTTTC
AGCAGAAGAAAAGATGAAAAGGAATATGCATTGAAGCAAATTGAAGGCACAGGAATATCCGTGTCGGCTT
GTACAGAGATTGCACTTTTGCAAGAATTGAATCACCCTAATGTGATTGCATTGCAAAATGTGTTCCTTTC
TCACATTGACACGAACGTATGGCTGCTGTTTGATTATGCAGAGCATGACTTGAGGCATATTATTAACTTT
CACCGTGCATCATAAGCAAATAAAAAGCTCATGCCGTTGCCAAGATCTATGGTTAAATCCTTACTTTACC
AGATTCTTGATGGTATCCATTACCTCCATGCAAATTGGGTGCTTCACAGAGACTTGAAACCAGCATATAT
CCTAATAATGGTAGAAGGTCCTGACACGAGGAGAGTCAAAATAGCTGACATGGATTTTGCCAGATCATTC
AATTCTCCTCTAACGCCACTAGCAGATTTGGATCCAGTACATGTGACATTTTGCTATCGGGCTCAAATCT
TTTGCTTGTGCCATGCATTATACAAATGTCATTGATATATGGACATAGTTGTATATTTGCTCAATTCGTC
GACTTCAGCAGCTATTGTATCACTGTCGTCATGGAGGATTTCATAAACAATGCAATC
