>Addgene plasmid #23429 | pDONR223-CDC2L6 | addgene partial sequence | sequence record 29178 | 23429 with M13pUC-fwd
GCTCGGGCCCAATAATGATTTTATTTTGACTGATAGTGACCTGTTCGTTGCAACAAATTGATGAGCAATG
CTTTTTTATAATGCCAACTTTGTACAAAAAAGTTGGCACCATGGATTATGATTTCAAGGCGAAGCTGGCG
GCGGAGCGGGAGCGGGTGGAGGATTTGTTTGAGTACGAAGGGTGCAAAGTGGGACGCGGCACCTACGGTC
ACGTCTACAAGGCGAGGCGGAAAGATGGATTCCAGGAGGGCTTCGTGTATGGACCTCAAGCGTTGGAGGT
AGCAGACTTTTCAGCAGAAGAAAAGATGAAAAGGAATATGCATTGAAGCAAATTGAAGGCACAGGAATAT
CC
