>Addgene plasmid #23429 | pDONR223-CDC2L6 | depositor partial sequence | sequence record 46544 | Author sequence, M13-rev
ATATCCAGCTGGGATGGCAATAATGATTTTATTTTGACTGATAGTGACCTGTTCGTTGCAACAAATTGAT
AAGCAATGCTTTCTTATAATGCCAACTTTGTACAAGAAAGTTGGCAAGTACCGGTGGGCCTGGTGAGATG
GGTGGTACTGTGAGCTCTGCTGAGACGAGGAAGAGTAGCCAAGTGTGCTCTGGGACTGAGAGGATCCCTG
AACGCTGCTTTGGTAATTCAGGCGAGAACTGGAGTGCTGATAATCCGAGGGCATCACAGGTCCACCTGAG
TTTGCGCCTGAAGGCCCTAGCCGTGGCTTCTTGTTTGGAGGCACCTGGTTCAGGCTGGAGTCCTGGCTGT
GCTGCAACCCTGCTCCGGTGCCCCCGACCCCGGCCCCAGCCCCACCTGCGGTCCCGTTGGTCTGGGTGCT
GTTCTGCTGTGGTGGGGGCGCCTGTGGAGGGGCTGCTGCCTGCTGTGGAGGGGCTGTGGGCTGCTGATGC
TGGTTCTGCTGCTGTTGCTGATTCTTGTCACCTTTTTCTTCAGGATCATCTTCATTAAGGAATTCTCGTT
TGGGGTATGGAATCTGGCAGCCGGCAAATACATCTAATGTTGGCAAAGGGTCCTCCTGAAAATAGGGATC
CTGCAGAGCTTGCTCCGAGGTAATTCTCTTGGTTGGATCCATGGTCAGGAGTTTCTGAAGCAAGAGGAAC
ACTTTGCTGTCAGGCTTGACCTTGTGTTTCTCCATGTACTTTATGAGGCTACTGTTGGCATACGTTGTTC
TTCTAAAGTCT
