[The description below was written by a language model from this plasmid's Addgene catalogue record.]
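Description:
pDONR223-CDC2L6 is a Gateway entry-type clone built on the pDONR223 donor vector backbone (about 5 kb without insert) and carrying the human CDC2L6 open reading frame, a roughly 1.45 kb insert. CDC2L6, "cell division cycle 2-like 6 (CDK8-like)", is now catalogued under the gene symbol CDK19. The plasmid is maintained in E. coli as a high-copy replicon and is selected with spectinomycin. The record gives no feature table, so the replication origin and the precise recombination sites flanking the insert are not listed. As the product of Gateway cloning into a donor vector, the ORF would normally be flanked by attL sites that allow LR recombination into attR-containing destination vectors. M13 forward and reverse primer sites on either side of the insert are used for sequence verification.

The ORF was deliberately cloned without a stop codon. This "open" configuration lets the coding sequence be transferred in frame into a destination vector that supplies a C-terminal epitope tag of choice and the terminating stop codon. No promoter driving the insert is recorded, and the depositors state explicitly that the plasmid should not be transfected directly. It serves as a shuttle and archival source of the ORF rather than as an expression construct. For expression in mammalian cells, the depositors point to a companion set of four lentiviral Gateway destination vectors (pLX301 to pLX304). The clone is associated with a study that examined resistance to RAF inhibition through reactivation of the MAP kinase pathway, and it appears to be distributed as part of a larger kit of ORF clones.
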