Addgene plasmid #23429: pDONR223-CDC2L6
Depositing lab: William Hahn & David Root. Depositing organization: Dana-Farber Cancer Institute. Publication: COT drives resistance to RAF inhibition through MAP kinase pathway reactivation. Johannessen CM, Boehm JS, Kim SY, Thomas SR, Wardwell L, Johnson LA, Emery CM, Stransky N, Cogdill AP, Barretina J, Caponigro G, Hieronymus H, Murray RR, Salehi-Ashtiani K, Hill DE, Vidal M, Zhao JJ, Yang X, Alkan O, Kim S, Harris JL, Wilson CJ, Myer VE, Finan PM, Root DE, Roberts TM, Golub T, Flaherty KT, Dummer R, Weber BL, Sellers WR, Schlegel R, Wargo JA, Hahn WC, Garraway LA. Nature. 2010 Dec 16;468(7326):968-72. doi: 10.1038/nature09627 PubMed 21107320.
Backbone
  Vector backbone: pDONR223
  Backbone manufacturer: Invitrogen
  Backbone size w/o insert (bp): 5005
  Vector type: Gateway Donor vector
Growth in bacteria
  Bacterial resistance: Spectinomycin, 50 μg/mL
  Growth temperature: 37°C
  Growth strain: DH5alpha
  Copy number: High Copy
Gene/Insert
  Gene/Insert name: CDC2L6 (alt name: cell division cycle 2-like 6 (CDK8-like))
  Species: H. sapiens (human)
  Insert size (bp): 1447
  Entrez Gene: CDK19 (a.k.a. CDC2L6, CDK11, DEE87, EIEE87, bA346C16.3)
  Cloning method: Gateway Cloning
  Sequencing primers: 5′ M13pUC-fwd; 3′ M13rev
Terms and licenses: Academic/Nonprofit Terms; Industry Terms: Not Available to Industry
Depositor comments: The ORF has no Stop codon. This design enables easy recombination into a destination vector to add an epitope tag of choice and Stop codon to the ORF. Do NOT use this plasmid directly for transfections. A set of 4 custom lentiviral vectors is available ( pLX301 (http://www.addgene.org/25895/) , pLX302 (http://www.addgene.org/25896/) , pLX303 (http://www.addgene.org/25897/) , pLX304 (http://www.addgene.org/25890/) ) to be used to express these ORFs in mammalian cells. These plasmids are not included in the kit and must be ordered separately.
How to cite: pDONR223-CDC2L6 was a gift from William Hahn & David Root (Addgene plasmid # 23429 ; http://n2t.net/addgene:23429 ; RRID:Addgene_23429)
